Addgene plasmid #199129: RB801
Purpose: This plasmid contains a barcoding cassette which gets integrated at Neut5 locus in Candida albicans genome
Depositing lab: Richard Bennett. Depositing organization: Brown University. Publication: Aneuploidy and gene dosage regulate filamentation and host colonization by Candida albicans. Kakade P, Sircaik S, Maufrais C, Ene IV, Bennett RJ. Proc Natl Acad Sci U S A. 2023 Mar 14;120(11):e2218163120. doi: 10.1073/pnas.2218163120. Epub 2023 Mar 9. PubMed 36893271.
Backbone
  Vector backbone: pRS314
  Backbone manufacturer: ATCC
  Backbone size w/o insert (bp): 6599
  Vector type: Yeast Expression
  Selectable markers: Nourseothricin
Growth in bacteria
  Bacterial resistance: Ampicillin, 100 μg/mL
  Growth temperature: 37°C
  Growth strain: DH5alpha
  Copy number: High Copy
Gene/Insert
  Gene/Insert name: 100 bp barcoding cassette
  Species: Synthetic
  Insert size (bp): 100
  Cloning method: Restriction Enzyme; 5′ cloning site SpeI (unknown if destroyed); 3′ cloning site ClaI (unknown if destroyed)
  Sequencing primers: 5′ GTGCCGTAAAGCACTAAATCGG; 3′ GTTACCTCACTCATTAGGCACCCC
Terms and licenses: Academic/Nonprofit Terms; Industry Terms: Not Available to Industry
Depositor comments: After restriction digestion with NgoMIV, this plasmid can be used to transform Candida strains which would barcode it with unique DNA barcodes
How to cite: RB801 was a gift from Richard Bennett (Addgene plasmid # 199129 ; http://n2t.net/addgene:199129 ; RRID:Addgene_199129)
