[The description below was written by a language model from this plasmid's Addgene catalogue record and pLannotate feature annotations shown in this document.]
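Description:
RB801 is a pRS314-derived yeast shuttle plasmid built to deliver a synthetic DNA barcode into the Candida albicans genome at the Neut5 locus. In E. coli it is maintained as a high-copy plasmid through a ColE1/pUC-type origin and selected with ampicillin via the β-lactamase gene. The annotated sequence retains the usual pRS314 components: the S. cerevisiae TRP1 promoter and coding sequence (a tryptophan auxotrophic marker), a CEN6/ARS centromeric replication element, f1/M13 phage origin fragments, and pBluescript-type remnants including lacZα and lac promoter/operator pieces, multiple cloning site fragments, and flanking T7 and T3 promoters.

The payload is a 100 bp synthetic barcoding cassette cloned between SpeI and ClaI sites. It is accompanied by a nourseothricin resistance cassette, in which a streptothricin acetyltransferase coding sequence lies between the Ashbya gossypii TEF promoter and TEF terminator. This provides dominant drug selection of Candida transformants. The automated feature table does not label the barcode itself or any Neut5 homology sequence, although stretches of the insert region are unannotated, so the exact arrangement of the targeting arms relative to the barcode and marker cannot be read from the record. The sequence is also listed as a partial NGS result.

According to the depositor, the plasmid is linearised by NgoMIV digestion and then used to transform Candida strains, so that the cassette integrates at Neut5 and tags each strain with a unique DNA barcode. The record does not describe a specific application, but the associated study concerns aneuploidy, gene dosage, filamentation and host colonization in C. albicans.
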