Features (pLannotate 1.2.2; 23 found; start..end, strand, type, name):
    137..186     +  misc_feature   bom (fragment): basis of mobility region from pBR322
    324..471     +  promoter       TRP1 promoter: S. cerevisiae TRP1
    472..1146    +  CDS            TRP1: phosphoribosylanthranilate isomerase, required for tryptophan biosynthesis; S. cerevisiae TRP1; yeast auxotrophic marker
   1197..1248    +  misc_feature   bom (fragment): basis of mobility region from pBR322
   1249..1576    -  rep_origin     M13 ori (fragment) (sequence partly withheld): M13 bacteriophage origin of replication; arrow indicates direction of (+) strand synthesis
   1890..2019    -  rep_origin     f1 ori (fragment) (sequence partly withheld): f1 bacteriophage origin of replication; arrow indicates direction of (+) strand synthesis
   2023..2180    -  CDS            lacZα (fragment): LacZα fragment of β-galactosidase; lacZ fragment
   2183..2201    +  promoter       T7 promoter: promoter for bacteriophage T7 RNA polymerase
   2274..2471    -  terminator     TEF terminator: Ashbya gossypii TEF terminator
   2489..3058    -  CDS            sta: STA_STRLA - Experimental evidence at protein level: Swiss-Prot protein existence level 1. Involved in resistance to streptothricin, a broad-spectrum antibiotic produced by streptomycetes. Detoxifies streptothricin via acetylation of the beta amino group of the first beta-lysyl moiety of streptothricin. From Streptomyces lavendulae.
   3072..3415    -  promoter       TEF promoter: Ashbya gossypii TEF promoter
   3484..3502    -  promoter       T3 promoter: promoter for bacteriophage T3 RNA polymerase
   3547..3563    -  protein_bind   lac operator: The lac repressor binds to the lac operator to inhibit transcription in E. coli. This inhibition can be relieved by adding lactose or isopropyl-β-D-thiogalactopyranoside (IPTG). lac repressor encoded by lacI
   3571..3593    +  misc_feature   MCS (fragment): pBluescript multiple cloning site
   3649..3677    +  misc_feature   MCS (fragment): pBluescript multiple cloning site
   3942..3972    -  promoter       lac promoter: promoter for the E. coli lac operon
   3987..4008    -  protein_bind   CAP binding site: CAP binding activates transcription in the presence of cAMP. E. coli catabolite activator protein
   4021..4113    -  CDS            lacI (fragment): lac repressor; lacI; The lac repressor binds to the lac operator to inhibit transcription in E. coli. This inhibition can be relieved by adding lactose or isopropyl-β-D-thiogalactopyranoside (IPTG).
   4296..4884    -  rep_origin     ori: high-copy-number ColE1/pMB1/pBR322/pUC origin of replication
   5055..5915    -  CDS            AmpR: β-lactamase; bla; confers resistance to ampicillin, carbenicillin, and related antibiotics
   5916..6020    -  promoter       AmpR promoter: bla
   6057..6560    +  misc_feature   CEN/ARS: S. cerevisiae CEN6 centromere fused to an autonomously replicating sequence
   6628..35      +  CDS            rop (fragment) (across the origin): Rop protein, which maintains plasmids at low copy number; rop
>Addgene plasmid #199129 | RB801 | addgene full sequence | sequence record 392570 | Addgene Partial NGS Result
TCGCGCGTTTCGGTGATGACGGTGAAAACCTCTGACACATGCAGCTCCCGGAGACGGTCACAGCTTGTCT
GTAAGCGGATGCCGGGAGCAGACAAGCCCGTCAGGGCGCGTCAGCGGGTGTTGGCGGGTGTCGGGGCTGG
CTTAACTATGCGGCATCAGAGCAGATTGTACTGAGAGTGCACCATAGATCACGACATTACTATATATATA
ATATAGGAAGCATTTAATAGAACAGCATCGTAATATATGTGTACTTTGCAGTTATGACGCCAGATGGCAG
TAGTGGAAGATATTCTTTATTGAAAAATAGCTTGTCACCTTACGTACAATCTTGATCCGGAGCTTTTCTT
TTTTTGCCGATTAAGAATTAATTCGGTCGAAAAAAGAAAAGGAGAGGGCCAAGAGGGAGGGCATTGGTGA
CTATTGAGCACGTGAGTATACGTGATTAAGCACACAAAGGCAGCTTGGAGTATGTCTGTTATTAATTTCA
CAGGTAGTTCTGGTCCATTGGTGAAAGTTTGCGGCTTGCAGAGCACAGAGGCCGCAGAATGTGCTCTAGA
TTCCGATGCTGACTTGCTGGGTATTATATGTGTGCCCAATAGAAAGAGAACAATTGACCCGGTTATTGCA
AGGAAAATTTCAAGTCTTGTAAAAGCATATAAAAATAGTTCAGGCACTCCGAAATACTTGGTTGGCGTGT
TTCGTAATCAACCTAAGGAGGATGTTTTGGCTCTGGTCAATGATTACGGCATTGATATCGTCCAACTGCA
TGGAGATGAGTCGTGGCAAGAATACCAAGAGTTCCTCGGTTTGCCAGTTATTAAAAGACTCGTATTTCCA
AAAGACTGCAACATACTACTCAGTGCAGCTTCACAGAAACCTCATTCGTTTATTCCCTTGTTTGATTCAG
AAGCAGGTGGGACAGGTGAACTTTTGGATTGGAACTCGATTTCTGACTGGGTTGGAAGGCAAGAGAGCCC
CGAAAGCTTACATTTTATGTTAGCTGGTGGACTGACGCCAGAAAATGTTGGTGATGCGCTTAGATTAAAT
GGCGTTATTGGTGTTGATGTAAGCGGAGGTGTGGAGACAAATGGTGTAAAAGACTCTAACAAAATAGCAA
ATTTCGTCAAAAATGCTAAGAAATAGGTTATTACTGAGTAGTATTTATTTAAGTATTGTTTGTGCACTTG
CCGATCTATGCGGTGTGAAATACCGCACAGATGCGTAAGGAGAAAATACCGCATCAGGAAATTGTAAGCG
TTAATATTTTGTTAAAATTCGCGTTAAATTTTTGTTAAATCAGCTCATTTTTTAACCAATAGGCCGAAAT
CGGCAAAATCCCTTATAAATCAAAAGAATAGACCGAGATAGGGT
[37 nt withheld, positions 1375-1411]
AAAGAACGTGGACTCCAACGTCAAAGG
[49 nt withheld, positions 1439-1487]
T
[87 nt withheld, positions 1489-1575]
GGCCGGCTAGGCCTTAACCCACTGAATTCTACATCGAACAAGAGAAACCTTTTTTTTTACTTTTTTCAAA
CTTGAACAAAGAAAAGAAAAAGAAAAAGAAAAAGCAATCACAGCTTATTAACGATTCGTGTTTAAATAAT
CAATTGAAAGGAAAATAGAAGATTTTTGAAAAAAAGTTATTGGTATTTATTAACTTAATATATCAGTAAC
ATCAAGAGAAAGAAACTGAATTATAAACAGAGTATGTGAAGCAATTGCAATTGCAATTATTAGAGATCCA
GAAAACTGAATTGTGCTTGAATACCACTTGTTTACCGGCG
[124 nt withheld, positions 1896-2019]
CCATTCGCCATTCAGGCTGCGCAACTGTTGGGAAGGGCGATCGGTGCGGGCCTCTTCGCTATTACGCCAG
CTGGCGAAAGGGGGATGTGCTGCAAGGCGATTAAGTTGGGTAACGCCAGGGTTTTCCCAGTCACGACGTT
GTAAAACGACGGCCAGTGAATTGTAATACGACTCACTATAGGGCGAATTGGGTACCGAATTCGAGCTCGT
TTAAACGTCGACACTGGATGGCGGCGTTAGTATCGAATCGACAGCAGTATAGCGACCAGCATTCACATAC
GATTGACGCATGATATTACTTTCTGCGCACTTAACTTCGCATCTGGGCAGATGATGTCGAGGCGAAAAAA
AATATAAATCACGCTAACATTTGATTAAAATAGAACAACTACAATATAAAAAAACTATACAAATGACAAG
TTCTTGAAAACAAGAATCTTTTTATTGTCAGTACTGACTCGAGTTATTATGGACATGGCATAGACATATA
CAAAGCTTGTTCACCATCGGAAGCAGTACCATCGTATAAAGCAGTATCCAAACCACACAAAGTGAAACCC
ATTCTTCTATAAGCATGAATAGCTGGAGCATTAACATTGGTAACTTCCAACCACAAATGACCAGCACCTC
TTTCTCTGGCGAATTCAGTAGCCAAACCCATCAAAGCTCTACCAACACCATGACCTCTATGTTCTGGAGC
AACTTCAATATCTTCAACAGTCAATCTTCTGTTCCAACCAGAATAAGAAACAACAACGAAACCAGCCAAA
TCACCATCATCACCATAAGCAACGAAAGTTCTAGAATCTGGATCACCATCTTCACCAGCATCGGATTCAT
CATCGGATTCATCATCTGGGAAAACCTTAGTCAATGGTGGATCAACTGGAACTTCTCTCAAAGTGAAACC
ATCACCAGTAGCAGTAACTCTAAAAACAGTATCGGTAGTGAAAGAACCATCCAAAGCTTCAATAGCTTCA
GCATCACCTGGAACAGAAGTTCTGTATCTATAAGCAGTATCATCCAAAGTAGTAGACATAATTGTAGGAT
CCGGTTGTTTATGTTCGGATGTGATGTGAGAACTGTATCCTAGCAAGATTTTAAAAGGAAGTATATGAAA
GAAGAACCTCAGTGGCAAATCCTAACCTTTTATATTTCTCTACAGGGGCGCGGCGTGGGGACAATTCAAC
GCGTCTGTGAGGGGAGCGTTTCCCTGCTCGCAGGTCTGCAGCGAGGAGCCGTAATTTTTGCTTCGCGCCG
TGCGGCCATCAAAATGTATGGACGCAAATGATTATACATGGGGATGTATGGGCTAAATGTACGGGCGACA
GTCACATCATGCCCCTGAGCTGCGCACGTCAAGACTGTCAAGGAGGGTATTCTGGGCCTCCATGTCGCTG
GCCGGGTGACCCGGCGGGGACGAGGCAAGCTTGATATCCCGCGGTGGAGCTCCAGCTTTTGTTCCCTTTA
GTGAGGGTTAATTTCGAGCTTGGCGTAATCATGGTCATAGCTGTTTCCTGTGTGAAATTGTTATCCGCTC
ACAATTCCACATGGCGGCCGCTCTAGAACTAGTGATGTCCACGAGGTCTCTCACTATATGTCAACAGGCA
CGTCGACCTGCAGCGTACGATCGATACCGTCGACCTCGAGGGGGGGCCGGAAGGACGATGAAGGAGAGAA
AGTAGTAAGACAATATGACTTTGGACAGACATGAGATAAAAGTTTTAAAGGACAAGAAAAGGTTCGGGTT
AAAAGATGAGTATTGTATTTTTTCAAAATATCAATGCTTTTTCTGTTCTTGGGTTAGTGGTACCACCATT
GGTGATAAAACCTTTGGGGAGCCTCCTCCGAGCTTTCTCTTTGTTACTTTTTTTCTCAACTGATACTTGT
CATTCTTACTACAATTACAGGCCTAGCCGGCCCAACATAGGAGCCGGAAGCATAAAGTGTAAAGCCTGGG
GTGCCTAATGAGTGAGCTAACTCACATTAATTGCGTTGCGCTCACTGCCCGCTTTCCAGTCGGGAAACCT
GTCGTGCCAGCTGCATTAATGAATCGGCCAACGCGCGGGGAGAGGCGGTTTGCGTATTGGGCGCTCTTCC
GCTTCCTCGCTCACTGACTCGCTGCGCTCGGTCGTTCGGCTGCGGCGAGCGGTATCAGCTCACTCAAAGG
CGGTAATACGGTTATCCACAGAATCAGGGGATAACGCAGGAAAGAACATGTGAGCAAAAGGCCAGCAAAA
GGCCAGGAACCGTAAAAAGGCCGCGTTGCTGGCGTTTTTCCATAGGCTCCGCCCCCCTGACGAGCATCAC
AAAAATCGACGCTCAAGTCAGAGGTGGCGAAACCCGACAGGACTATAAAGATACCAGGCGTTTCCCCCTG
GAAGCTCCCTCGTGCGCTCTCCTGTTCCGACCCTGCCGCTTACCGGATACCTGTCCGCCTTTCTCCCTTC
GGGAAGCGTGGCGCTTTCTCATAGCTCACGCTGTAGGTATCTCAGTTCGGTGTAGGTCGTTCGCTCCAAG
CTGGGCTGTGTGCACGAACCCCCCGTTCAGCCCGACCGCTGCGCCTTATCCGGTAACTATCGTCTTGAGT
CCAACCCGGTAAGACACGACTTATCGCCACTGGCAGCAGCCACTGGTAACAGGATTAGCAGAGCGAGGTA
TGTAGGCGGTGCTACAGAGTTCTTGAAGTGGTGGCCTAACTACGGCTACACTAGAAGAACAGTATTTGGT
ATCTGCGCTCTGCTGAAGCCAGTTACCTTCGGAAAAAGAGTTGGTAGCTCTTGATCCGGCAAACAAACCA
CCGCTGGTAGCGGTGGTTTTTTTGTTTGCAAGCAGCAGATTACGCGCAGAAAAAAAGGATCTCAAGAAGA
TCCTTTGATCTTTTCTACGGGGTCTGACGCTCAGTGGAACGAAAACTCACGTTAAGGGATTTTGGTCATG
AGATTATCAAAAAGGATCTTCACCTAGATCCTTTTAAATTAAAAATGAAGTTTTAAATCAATCTAAAGTA
TATATGAGTAAACTTGGTCTGACAGTTACCAATGCTTAATCAGTGAGGCACCTATCTCAGCGATCTGTCT
ATTTCGTTCATCCATAGTTGCCTGACTCCCCGTCGTGTAGATAACTACGATACGGGAGGGCTTACCATCT
GGCCCCAGTGCTGCAATGATACCGCGAGACCCACGCTCACCGGCTCCAGATTTATCAGCAATAAACCAGC
CAGCCGGAAGGGCCGAGCGCAGAAGTGGTCCTGCAACTTTATCCGCCTCCATCCAGTCTATTAATTGTTG
CCGGGAAGCTAGAGTAAGTAGTTCGCCAGTTAATAGTTTGCGCAACGTTGTTGCCATTGCTACAGGCATC
GTGGTGTCACGCTCGTCGTTTGGTATGGCTTCATTCAGCTCCGGTTCCCAACGATCAAGGCGAGTTACAT
GATCCCCCATGTTGTGCAAAAAAGCGGTTAGCTCCTTCGGTCCTCCGATCGTTGTCAGAAGTAAGTTGGC
CGCAGTGTTATCACTCATGGTTATGGCAGCACTGCATAATTCTCTTACTGTCATGCCATCCGTAAGATGC
TTTTCTGTGACTGGTGAGTACTCAACCAAGTCATTCTGAGAATAGTGTATGCGGCGACCGAGTTGCTCTT
GCCCGGCGTCAATACGGGATAATACCGCGCCACATAGCAGAACTTTAAAAGTGCTCATCATTGGAAAACG
TTCTTCGGGGCGAAAACTCTCAAGGATCTTACCGCTGTTGAGATCCAGTTCGATGTAACCCACTCGTGCA
CCCAACTGATCTTCAGCATCTTTTACTTTCACCAGCGTTTCTGGGTGAGCAAAAACAGGAAGGCAAAATG
CCGCAAAAAAGGGAATAAGGGCGACACGGAAATGTTGAATACTCATACTCTTCCTTTTTCAATATTATTG
AAGCATTTATCAGGGTTATTGTCTCATGAGCGGATACATATTTGAATGTATTTAGAAAAATAAACAAATA
GGGGTTCCGCGCACATTTCCCCGAAAAGTGCCACCTGGGTCCTTTTCATCACGTGCTATAAAAATAATTA
TAATTTAAATTTTTTAATATAAATATATAAATTAAAAATAGAAAGTAAAAAAAGAAATTAAAGAAAAAAT
AGTTTTTGTTTTCCGAAGATGTAAAAGACTCTAGGGGGATCGCCAACAAATACTACCTTTTATCTTGCTC
TTCCTGCTCTCAGGTATTAATGCCGAATTGTTTCATCTTGTCTGTGTAGAAGACCACACACGAAAATCCT
GTGATTTTACATTTTACTTATCGTTAATCGAATGTATATCTATTTAATCTGCTTTTCTTGTCTAATAAAT
ATATATGTAAAGTACGCTTTTTGTTGAAATTTTTTAAACCTTTGTTTATTTTTTTTTCTTCATTCCGTAA
CTCTTCTACCTTCTTTATTTACTTTCTAAAATCCAAATACAAAACATAAAAATAAATAAACACAGAGTAA
ATTCCCAAATTATTCCATCATTAAAAGATACGAGGCGCGTGTAAGTTACAGGCAAGCGATCCGTCTAAGA
AACCATTATTATCATGACATTAACCTATAAAAATAGGCGTATCACGAGGCCCTTTCGTC
