>Addgene plasmid #199129 | RB801 | depositor partial sequence | sequence record 385620 | Barcoding cassette containing BC9 cloned in pDIS3 at SpeI_ClaI sites by CPEC method
TGGCGGCCGCTCTAGAACTAGTGATGTCCACGAGGTCTCTCACTATATGTCAACAGGCACGTCGACCTGC
AGCGTACGATCGATACCGTCGACCTCGAGG
